>Addgene plasmid #21194 | L2E-2 | addgene partial sequence | sequence record 26982 | 21194 with LZRS-F (TGGATACACGCCGCCCACGTG)
ATCCTCTAGACTGCCGGATCCCAGTGTGGTGGTACGGGAATCACAAGTTTGTACAAAAAAGCAGGCTTTA
AAGGAACCAATTCAGTCGACTGGATCCATGCTGGCCCGGAGGAAGCCGGTGCTGCCGGCGCTCACCATCA
ACCCTACCATCGCCGAGGGCCCATCCCCTACCAGCGAGGGAGCATCCGAGGCAAACCTGGTGGACCTGCA
GAAGAAGCTGGAGGAGCTGGAACTTGACGCCTTTCTCACCCAGAAAGCCAAGGTTGGCGAACTCAAAGAC
GATGACTTCGAAAGGATCTCAGAGCTGGGCGCGGGCAACGGCGGGGTGGTCACCAAAGTCCAGCACAGAC
CCTCGGGCCTCATCATGGCCAGGAAGCTGATCCACCTTGAGATCAAGCCGGCCATCCGGAACCAGATCAT
CCGCGAGCTGCAGGTCCTGCACGAATGCAACTCGCCGTACATCGTGGGCTTCTACGGGGCCTTCTACAGT
GACGGGGAGATCAGCATTTGCATGGAACACATGGACGGCGGCTCCCTGGACCAGGTGCTGAAAGAGGCCA
AGAGGATTCCCGAGGAGATCCTGGGGAAAGTCAGCATCGCGGTTCTCCGGGGCTTGGCGTACCTCCGAGA
GAA
