>Addgene plasmid #21194 | L2E-2 | addgene partial sequence | sequence record 26983 | 21194 with pBR322-F 5'-GGGAAACGCCTGGTATCTTT
GAGCGTCGATTTTTGTGATGCTCGTCAGGGGGGCGGAGCCTATGGAAAAACGCCAGCAACGCGGCCTTTT
TACGGTTCCTGGCCTTTTGCTGGCCTTTTGCTCACATGTTCTTTCCTGCGTTATCCCCTGATTCTGTGGA
TAACCGTATTACCGCCTTTGAGTGAGCTGATACCGCTCGCCGCAGCCGAACGACCGAGCGCAGCGAGTCA
GTGAGCGAGGAAGCGGAAGAGCGCCCAATACGCAAACCGCCTCTCCCCGCGCGTTGGCCGATTCATTAAT
GCAACTATGGCCATTTAATGTAAATACTTAAGAAAAAAAACCAAATTAATTTTGATACATGCTGCATGTG
AAAGACCCCCGCTGACGGGTAGTCAATCACTCAGAGGAGACCCTCCCAAGGAACAGCGAGACCACAAGTC
GGATGCAACTGCAAGAGGGTTTATTGGATACACGGGTACCCGGGCGACTCAGTCAATCGGAGGACTGGCG
CCCCGAGTGAGGGGTTGTGGGCTCTTTTATTGAGCTCGGGGAGCAGAAGCGCGCGAACAGAAGCGAGAAG
CGAACTGATTGGTTAGTTCAAATAAGGCACAGGGTCATTTCAGGTCCTTGGGGCACCCTGGAAACATCTG
ATGGTTCTCTAGAAACTGCTGAGGGCTGGACCGCATCTGGGGACCATCTGTTCTTGGCCCTGACCCGGGG
CAGG
