>Addgene plasmid #21194 | L2E-2 | addgene partial sequence | sequence record 36659 | LZRS-R 5'-ATCGTCGACCACTGTGCTGG-3'
NGCCCTAGNTAGGATTTCTTCGCGAATACGGGCAGACATGGCCTGCCCGGTTATTATTATTTTTGACACC
AGTACCAACTGGTAATGGTAGCGACCGGCGCATCAGCTGGAATATCACCACTTTGTACAAGAAAGCTGGG
TCTAGATATCTCGACCCCATCGATGGGAGATCCACTAGTAGGAGCTCTCAGATCGTGTTGGGGAAGCCCT
CTGCTTCCGGGGGTATGTAGTAGGTTTGTAAGGAATGTGCTGAAGTGGAGCTGGTGGTGGCCAGCTGGGT
CTGGCTGGGCTCCTCTGGGGGCACTCCCATGCGACTGGCTGGGGCATGAAGGCGGTGGGCATCCAACATC
TCCAGGAGCAGGTCATAGAGGGGTACCACGTTCTTGCATTTCATGTTGTAGAGATGCTCCATGCGTTTGT
TACTCATATGCCGGATATGGGAAAGAATGAGAAGGAGCTGAGCTAGGCGGCGATGCTGCTGCTGCAGAGT
CAGGCCAGCTTTGGCCATCAGGTGGATCAAAGTGTCTGTGATCTTGTCCAGGACACGGTGGATGTGGTCC
TTCTCTTCCAGAGACTTCAAGGTGCTGGACAGAAACGTGTACACTCCGGAATTAAGCAAAATGATGGATT
TGAGGCACACAAACTCTTCACCCTGCAGGTTCATCATGCGGAACCGACTTGACGTAGCAAGCAACATGTC
AAAGATCTCCACCATGCCTTCCACACATTTACCTTGATTCCTGTCCAGGAGCAAGTTAGGAGCAAACAGG
AGCTTCCCCGGGTGTTCCATGGAGCGCCAGACGAGACCAATCATCAGAATCTCCAGCCAGGNCACACTCG
AGANGGTGGACCTGATCATGGAGATTCAAGTCCCCAAAGCCCTGGCACTC
