[The description below was written by a language model from this plasmid's Addgene catalogue record.]
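Description:
L2E-2 is a retroviral expression plasmid built on LZRS-RfA, a Gateway-adapted destination version of the LZRS retroviral backbone (about 11.1 kb without insert). It is propagated in bacteria as a low-copy plasmid under ampicillin selection, in recombination-deficient strains of the kind used to stabilise repeat-containing retroviral vectors. Puromycin is the listed selectable marker for mammalian cells. The record does not include a feature table, so the origin of replication, the promoter driving the insert (presumably the retroviral LTR, though this is not stated) and the arrangement of the puromycin cassette cannot be confirmed from the information given.

The roughly 2.2 kb insert, introduced by Gateway recombination, encodes a constitutively active form of human Mek2 (MAP2K2) fused to ER*, a modified hormone-binding domain from the mouse estrogen receptor alpha (Esr1). Mek2 is activated by two phosphomimetic substitutions, S222D and S226D, together with deletion of the short EQQKKRLE segment. Fusions of this type are generally used to make a protein's activity ligand-dependent: the ER domain holds the fusion inactive until an appropriate ligand is added. This allows conditional activation of the kinase and its downstream ERK MAPK signalling. The specific ER* mutation and inducing ligand are not stated in the record.

The construct is meant for producing retrovirus to stably transduce mammalian cells with inducible active Mek2. The associated publication concerns the effects of Mek signalling on epidermal growth and differentiation, which suggests use in keratinocytes or epidermal tissue models.
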