Addgene plasmid #21194: L2E-2
Depositing lab: Paul Khavari. Depositing organization: Stanford University. Publication: Mek1 alters epidermal growth and differentiation. Scholl FA, Dumesic PA, Khavari PA. Cancer Res. 2004 Sep 1;64(17):6035-40 10.1158/0008-5472.CAN-04-0017 PubMed 15342384.
Backbone
  Vector backbone: LZRS-RfA
  Backbone size w/o insert (bp): 11100
  Vector type: Retroviral
  Selectable markers: Puromycin
Growth in bacteria
  Bacterial resistance: Ampicillin, 100 μg/mL
  Growth temperature: 37°C
  Growth strain: Stbl3
  Growth instructions: STBL2
  Copy number: Low Copy
Gene/Insert
  Gene/Insert name: Mek2 (alt names: MAP2K2; ER-{alpha}; Esr1)
  Species: H. sapiens (human), M. musculus (mouse)
  Insert size (bp): 2200
  Mutation: deletion of residues EQQKKRLE, S222D S226D in Mek2; constitutive active Mek2 fused to ER*
  Entrez Gene: Esr1 (a.k.a. ER, ER-alpha, ERa, ERalpha, ESR, Estr, Estra, Nr3a1); MAP2K2 (a.k.a. CFC4, MAPKK2, MEK2, MKK2, PRKMK2)
  Cloning method: Gateway Cloning; 5′ cloning site attR (not destroyed); 3′ cloning site attR (not destroyed)
  Sequencing primers: 5′ TGGATACACGCCGCCCACGTG; 3′ ATCGTCGACCACTGTGCTGG
Terms and licenses: Academic/Nonprofit Terms; Industry Terms: Not Available to Industry
How to cite: L2E-2 was a gift from Paul Khavari (Addgene plasmid # 21194 ; http://n2t.net/addgene:21194 ; RRID:Addgene_21194)
